>Addgene plasmid #143147 | TFORF1693 | addgene full sequence | sequence record 397853 | Addgene NGS Result
TTAATGTAGTCTTATGCAATACTCTTGTAGTCTTGCAACATGGTAACGATGAGTTAGCAACATGCCTTAC
AAGGAGAGAAAAAGCACCGTGCATGCCGATTGGTGGAAGTAAGGTGGTACGATCGTGCCTTATTAGGAAG
GCAACAGACGGGTCTGACATGGATTGGACGAACCACTGAATTGCCGCATTGCAGAGATATTGTATTTAAG
TGCCTAGCTCGATACATAAACGGGTCTCTCTGGTTAGACCAGATCTGAGCCTGGGAGCTCTCTGGCTAAC
TAGGGAACCCACTGCTTAAGCCTCAATAAAGCTTGCCTTGAGTGCTTCAAGTAGTGTGTGCCCGTCTGTT
GTGTGACTCTGGTAACTAGAGATCCCTCAGACCCTTTTAGTCAGTGTGGAAAATCTCTAGCAGTGGCGCC
CGAACAGGGACTTGAAAGCGAAAGGGAAACCAGAGGAGCTCTCTCGACGCAGGACTCGGCTTGCTGAAGC
GCGCACGGCAAGAGGCGAGGGGCGGCGACTGGTGAGTACGCCAAAAATTTTGACTAGCGGAGGCTAGAAG
GAGAGAGATGGGTGCGAGAGCGTCAGTATTAAGCGGGGGAGAATTAGATCGCGATGGGAAAAAATTCGGT
TAAGGCCAGGGGGAAAGAAAAAATATAAATTAAAACATATAGTATGGGCAAGCAGGGAGCTAGAACGATT
CGCAGTTAATCCTGGCCTGTTAGAAACATCAGAAGGCTGTAGACAAATACTGGGACAGCTACAACCATCC
CTTCAGACAGGATCAGAAGAACTTAGATCATTATATAATACAGTAGCAACCCTCTATTGTGTGCATCAAA
GGATAGAGATAAAAGACACCAAGGAAGCTTTAGACAAGATAGAGGAAGAGCAAAACAAAAGTAAGACCAC
CGCACAGCAAGCGGCCGCTGATCTTCAGACCTGGAGGAGGAGATATGAGGGACAATTGGAGAAGTGAATT
ATATAAATATAAAGTAGTAAAAATTGAACCATTAGGAGTAGCACCCACCAAGGCAAAGAGAAGAGTGGTG
CAGAGAGAAAAAAGAGCAGTGGGAATAGGAGCTTTGTTCCTTGGGTTCTTGGGAGCAGCAGGAAGCACTA
TGGGCGCAGCGTCAATGACGCTGACGGTACAGGCCAGACAATTATTGTCTGGTATAGTGCAGCAGCAGAA
CAATTTGCTGAGGGCTATTGAGGCGCAACAGCATCTGTTGCAACTCACAGTCTGGGGCATCAAGCAGCTC
CAGGCAAGAATCCTGGCTGTGGAAAGATACCTAAAGGATCAACAGCTCCTGGGGATTTGGGGTTGCTCTG
GAAAACTCATTTGCACCACTGCTGTGCCTTGGAATGCTAGTTGGAGTAATAAATCTCTGGAACAGATTTG
GAATCACACGACCTGGATGGAGTGGGACAGAGAAATTAACAATTACACAAGCTTAATACACTCCTTAATT
GAAGAATCGCAAAACCAGCAAGAAAAGAATGAACAAGAATTATTGGAATTAGATAAATGGGCAAGTTTGT
GGAATTGGTTTAACATAACAAATTGGCTGTGGTATATAAAATTATTCATAATGATAGTAGGAGGCTTGGT
AGGTTTAAGAATAGTTTTTGCTGTACTTTCTATAGTGAATAGAGTTAGGCAGGGATATTCACCATTATCG
TTTCAGACCCACCTCCCAACCCCGAGGGGACCCATGCATTGCATCTCAATTAGTCAGCAACCAGGTGTGG
AAAGTCCCCAGGCTCCCCAGCAGGCAGAAGTATGCAAAGCATGCGTCTCAATTAGTCAGCAACCATAGTC
CCGCCCCTAACTCCGCCCATCCCGCCCCTAACTCCGCCCAGTTCCGCCCATTCTCCGCCCCATGGCTGAC
TAATTTTTTTTATTTATGCAGAGGCCGAGGCCGCCTCGGCCTCTGAGCTATTCCAGAAGTAGTGAGGAGG
CTTTTTTGGAGGCCTAGGCTTTTGCAAAAAGCTTTCTAGAGGTACCACCGGAGCTTACCATGACCGAGTA
CAAGCCCACGGTGCGCCTCGCCACCCGCGACGACGTCCCCAGGGCCGTACGCACCCTCGCCGCCGCGTTC
GCCGACTACCCCGCCACGCGCCACACCGTCGATCCGGACCGCCACATCGAGCGGGTCACCGAGCTGCAAG
AACTCTTCCTCACGCGCGTCGGGCTCGACATCGGCAAGGTGTGGGTCGCGGACGACGGCGCCGCCGTGGC
GGTCTGGACCACGCCGGAGAGCGTCGAAGCGGGGGCGGTGTTCGCCGAGATCGGCCCGCGCATGGCCGAG
TTGAGCGGTTCCCGGCTGGCCGCGCAGCAACAGATGGAAGGCCTCCTGGCGCCGCACCGGCCCAAGGAGC
CCGCGTGGTTCCTGGCCACCGTCGGCGTCTCGCCCGACCACCAGGGCAAGGGTCTGGGCAGCGCCGTCGT
GCTCCCCGGAGTGGAGGCGGCCGAGCGCGCCGGGGTGCCCGCCTTCCTGGAGACCTCCGCGCCCCGCAAC
CTCCCCTTCTACGAGCGGCTCGGCTTCACCGTCACCGCCGACGTCGAGGTGCCCGAAGGACCGCGCACCT
GGTGCATGACCCGCAAGCCCGGTGCCAGTTAACGAATTCTAGATCTTGAGACAAATGGCAGTATTCATCC
ACAATTTTAAAAGAAAAGGGGGGATTGGGGGGTACAGTGCAGGGGAAAGAATAGTAGACATAATAGCAAC
AGACATACAAACTAAAGAATTACAAAAACAAATTACAAAAATTCAAAATTTTCGGGTTTATTACAGGGAC
AGCAGAGATCCACTTTGGCGCCGGCTCGAGGCCTGCAGGTGCAAAGATGGATAAAGTTTTAAACAGAGAG
GAATCTTTGCAGCTAATGGACCTTCTAGGTCTTGAAAGGAGTGGGAATTGGCTCCGGTGCCCGTCAGTGG
GCAGAGCGCACATCGCCCACAGTCCCCGAGAAGTTGGGGGGAGGGGTCGGCAATTGAACCGGTGCCTAGA
GAAGGTGGCGCGGGGTAAACTGGGAAAGTGATGTCGTGTACTGGCTCCGCCTTTTTCCCGAGGGTGGGGG
AGAACCGTATATAAGTGCAGTAGTCGCCGTGAACGTTCTTTTTCGCAACGGGTTTGCCGCCAGAACACAG
GTAAGTGCCGTGTGTGGTTCCCGCGGGCCTGGCCTCTTTACGGGTTATGGCCCTTGCGTGCCTTGAATTA
CTTCCACCTGGCTGCAGTACGTGATTCTTGATCCCGAGCTTCGGGTTGGAAGTGGGTGGGAGAGTTCGAG
GCCTTGCGCTTAAGGAGCCCCTTCGCCTCGTGCTTGAGTTGAGGCCTGGCCTGGGCGCTGGGGCCGCCGC
GTGCGAATCTGGTGGCACCTTCGCGCCTGTCTCGCTGCTTTCGATAAGTCTCTAGCCATTTAAAATTTTT
GATGACCTGCTGCGACGCTTTTTTTCTGGCAAGATAGTCTTGTAAATGCGGGCCAAGATCTGCACACTGG
TATTTCGGTTTTTGGGGCCGCGGGCGGCGACGGGGCCCGTGCGTCCCAGCGCACATGTTCGGCGAGGCGG
GGCCTGCGAGCGCGGCCACCGAGAATCGGACGGGGGTAGTCTCAAGCTGGCCGGCCTGCTCTGGTGCCTG
GCCTCGCGCCGCCGTGTATCGCCCCGCCCTGGGCGGCAAGGCTGGCCCGGTCGGCACCAGTTGCGTGAGC
GGAAAGATGGCCGCTTCCCGGCCCTGCTGCAGGGAGCTCAAAATGGAGGACGCGGCGCTCGGGAGAGCGG
GCGGGTGAGTCACCCACACAAAGGAAAAGGGCCTTTCCGTCCTCAGCCGTCGCTTCATGTGACTCCACGG
AGTACCGGGCGCCGTCCAGGCACCTCGATTAGTTCTCGAGCTTTTGGAGTACGTCGTCTTTAGGTTGGGG
GGAGGGGTTTTATGCGATGGAGTTTCCCCACACTGAGTGGGTGGAGACTGAAGTTAGGCCAGCTTGGCAC
TTGATGTAATTCTCCTTGGAATTTGCCCTTTTTGAGTTTGGATCTTGGTTCATTCTCAAGCCTCAGACAG
TGGTTCAAAGTTTTTTTCTTCCATTTCAGGTGTCGTGAGGCTAGCACCGCCACCATGGAGGGCGCGATGG
CAGTGCGGGTGACGGCCGCTCATACGGCAGAAGCCCAGGCCGAAGCCGGGCGGGAAGCGGGCGAGGGTGC
AGTTGCGGCGGTGGCGGCGGCCTTGGCCCCCAGCGGCTTCCTCGGCCTCCCGGCGCCCTTCAGCGAGGAA
GATGAGGACGATGTGCACAGATGCGGCCGCTGCCAGGCAGAGTTCACCGCCTTGGAGGATTTTGTTCAGC
ACAAGATTCAGAAGGCCTGCCAGCGGGCCCCTCCGGAGGCCCTGCCTGCCACCCCTGCCACCACAGCGTT
GCTGGGCCAGGAGGTGGTGCCGGCAGCACCAGGCCCAGAGGAGCCCATCACTGTGGCCCACATCGTGGTG
GAGGCGGCCTCTCTGGCAGCAGACATCAGCCACGCATCTGACCTTGTTGGTGGTGGGCACATCAAAGAGG
TCATCGTGGCTGCTGAGGCGGAGCTGGGAGACGGTGAGATGGCCGAGGCCCCGGGCAGCCCCCGCCAGCA
GGGGCTGGGGCTCGCAGGGGAGGGTGAGCAGGCCCAGGTGAAGCTACTGGTGAACAAGGATGGCCGCTAT
GTGTGTGCGCTGTGCCACAAGACCTTCAAGACGGGCAGCATCCTCAAGGCCCACATGGTCACTCACAGCA
GCCGCAAGGACCACGAGTGCAAGCTCTGTGGGGCCTCCTTCCGCACCAAGGGCTCACTCATCCGGCACCA
CCGGCGGCACACGGATGAGCGCCCCTACAAGTGCTCCAAGTGTGGAAAGAGCTTCCGGGAGTCGGGTGCA
CTGACCCGGCACCTCAAGTCTCTCACCCCCTGCACAGAGAAAATCCGCTTCAGTGTGAGCAAGGACGTGG
TTGTCAGCAAAGAGGACGCACGTGCAGGTTCTGGAGCTGGAGCTGCCGGCTTGGGGACAGCCACATCATC
GGTGACAGGCGAGCCTATAGAGACTTCACCCGTGATTCACCTGGTGACAGATGCCAAGGGCACCGTCATC
CACGAAGTCCACGTCCAGATGCAGGAGCTGTCCCTGGGCATGAAAGCCCTGGCCCCAGAGCCCCCCGTCT
CCCAGGAGCTCCCCTGCTCCAGCGAGGGCAGCCGTGAGAACCTGCTGCACCAGGCCATGCAGAACTCCGG
CATCGTCCTTGAGCGCGCTGCTGGGGAGGAGGGTGCCCTGGAGCCAGCTCCTGCTGCCGGGTCCAGTCCC
CAGCCCCTGGCAGTGGCAGCCCCGCAGCTGCCGGTACTGGAAGTGCAGCCGCTGGAGACACAGGTGGCCA
GCGAGGCCTCAGCGGTGCCCAGGACCCACCCATGTCCTCAGTGCAGTGAGACCTTCCCGACAGCAGCCAC
CCTGGAGGCCCACAAGAGGGGCCACACCGGGCCGAGGCCGTTCGCCTGCGCGCAGTGTGGCAAGGCCTTC
CCCAAGGCCTACCTGCTCAAGAAGCACCAGGAGGTGCACGTGCGTGAGCGCCGCTTCCGCTGTGGCGACT
GCGGGAAGCTCTACAAGACCATTGCCCATGTGCGTGGCCACCGGCGCGTCCACTCAGACGAGCGGCCCTA
CCCTTGTCCCAAGTGTGGCAAGCGCTACAAGACTAAGAACGCACAGCAGGTGCACTTCAGGACACACCTG
GAGGAGAAGCCGCACGTGTGCCAGTTCTGCAGCCGTGGCTTCCGAGAGAAGGGCTCACTGGTGCGGCACG
TGCGACACCACACAGGCGAGAAGCCGTTCAAGTGCTACAAGTGCGGCCGTGGCTTCGCCGAGCACGGCAC
GCTGAACCGGCACCTGCGCACCAAAGGGGGCTGCCTGCTGGAGGTGGAGGAGTTGCTGGTGTCTGAGGAC
AGCCCCGCGGCAGCCACCACCGTCCTCACGGAAGACCCGCACACAGTGTTGGTGGAGTTCTCGTCCGTGG
TAGCTGACACCCAGGAGTATATCATCGAGGCCACTGCGGACGATGCGGAGACCAGTGAGGCCACGGAGAT
CATCGAGGGCACCCAGACAGAGGTGGACAGCCACATCATGAAGGTGGTGCAGCAGATCGTGCACCAGGCT
AGCGCCGGCCACCAGATCATCGTGCAGAACGTCACCATGGACGAGGAGACGGCGCTGGGCCCAGAGGCGG
CTGCCGCCGACACCATCACCATCGCCACCCCCGAGAGCCTGACAGAGCAGGTGGCCATGACGCTGGCCTC
GGCCATCAGCGAGGGCACTGTGCTTGCCGCCCGGGCAGGGACAAGTGGCACTGAACAGGCCACTGTGACC
ATGGTGTCATCAGAGGACATCGAGATCCTGGAGCATGCAGGCGAGCTGGTCATCGCCTCGCCGGAGGGCC
AGCTGGAGGTGCAGACGGTCATCGTCTAGTAATGAACTAGTCCGTAACTTGAAAGTATTTCGATTTCTTG
GCTTTATATATCTTGTGGAAAGGACGAGTGAGTGGTGGAAGATATGGCTCAACGCGTTAAGTCGACAATC
AACCTCTGGATTACAAAATTTGTGAAAGATTGACTGGTATTCTTAACTATGTTGCTCCTTTTACGCTATG
TGGATACGCTGCTTTAATGCCTTTGTATCATGCTATTGCTTCCCGTATGGCTTTCATTTTCTCCTCCTTG
TATAAATCCTGGTTGCTGTCTCTTTATGAGGAGTTGTGGCCCGTTGTCAGGCAACGTGGCGTGGTGTGCA
CTGTGTTTGCTGACGCAACCCCCACTGGTTGGGGCATTGCCACCACCTGTCAGCTCCTTTCCGGGACTTT
CGCTTTCCCCCTCCCTATTGCCACGGCGGAACTCATCGCCGCCTGCCTTGCCCGCTGCTGGACAGGGGCT
CGGCTGTTGGGCACTGACAATTCCGTGGTGTTGTCGGGGAAATCATCGTCCTTTCCTTGGCTGCTCGCCT
GTGTTGCCACCTGGATTCTGCGCGGGACGTCCTTCTGCTACGTCCCTTCGGCCCTCAATCCAGCGGACCT
TCCTTCCCGCGGCCTGCTGCCGGCTCTGCGGCCTCTTCCGCGTCTTCGCCTTCGCCCTCAGACGAGTCGG
ATCTCCCTTTGGGCCGCCTCCCCGCGTCGACTTTAAGACCAATGACTTACAAGGCAGCTGTAGATCTTAG
CCACTTTTTAAAAGAAAAGGGGGGACTGGAAGGGCTAATTCACTCCCAACGAAGACAAGATCTGCTTTTT
GCTTGTACTGGGTCTCTCTGGTTAGACCAGATCTGAGCCTGGGAGCTCTCTGGCTAACTAGGGAACCCAC
TGCTTAAGCCTCAATAAAGCTTGCCTTGAGTGCTTCAAGTAGTGTGTGCCCGTCTGTTGTGTGACTCTGG
TAACTAGAGATCCCTCAGACCCTTTTAGTCAGTGTGGAAAATCTCTAGCAGTACGTATAGTAGTTCATGT
CATCTTATTATTCAGTATTTATAACTTGCAAAGAAATGAATATCAGAGAGTGAGAGGAACTTGTTTATTG
CAGCTTATAATGGTTACAAATAAAGCAATAGCATCACAAATTTCACAAATAAAGCATTTTTTTCACTGCA
TTCTAGTTGTGGTTTGTCCAAACTCATCAATGTATCTTATCATGTCTGGCTCTAGCTATCCCGCCCCTAA
CTCCGCCCATCCCGCCCCTAACTCCGCCCAGTTCCGCCCATTCTCCGCCCCATGGCTGACTAATTTTTTT
TATTTATGCAGAGGCCGAGGCCGCCTCGGCCTCTGAGCTATTCCAGAAGTAGTGAGGAGGCTTTTTTGGA
GGCCTAGGGACGTACCCAATTCGCCCTATAGTGAGTCGTATTACGCGCGCTCACTGGCCGTCGTTTTACA
ACGTCGTGACTGGGAAAACCCTGGCGTTACCCAACTTAATCGCCTTGCAGCACATCCCCCTTTCGCCAGC
TGGCGTAATAGCGAAGAGGCCCGCACCGATCGCCCTTCCCAACAGTTGCGCAGCCTGAATGGCGAATGGG
[124 nt withheld, positions 8051-8174]
C
[91 nt withheld, positions 8176-8266]
A
[49 nt withheld, positions 8268-8316]
CCTTTGACGTTGGAGTCCACGTTCTTT
[37 nt withheld, positions 8344-8380]
ACCCTATCTCGGTCTATTCTTTTGATTTATAAGGGATTTTGCCGATTTCGGCCTATTGGTTAAAAAATGA
GCTGATTTAACAAAAATTTAACGCGAATTTTAACAAAATATTAACGCTTACAATTTAGGTGGCACTTTTC
GGGGAAATGTGCGCGGAACCCCTATTTGTTTATTTTTCTAAATACATTCAAATATGTATCCGCTCATGAG
ACAATAACCCTGATAAATGCTTCAATAATATTGAAAAAGGAAGAGTATGAGTATTCAACATTTCCGTGTC
GCCCTTATTCCCTTTTTTGCGGCATTTTGCCTTCCTGTTTTTGCTCACCCAGAAACGCTGGTGAAAGTAA
AAGATGCTGAAGATCAGTTGGGTGCACGAGTGGGTTACATCGAACTGGATCTCAACAGCGGTAAGATCCT
TGAGAGTTTTCGCCCCGAAGAACGTTTTCCAATGATGAGCACTTTTAAAGTTCTGCTATGTGGCGCGGTA
TTATCCCGTATTGACGCCGGGCAAGAGCAACTCGGTCGCCGCATACACTATTCTCAGAATGACTTGGTTG
AGTACTCACCAGTCACAGAAAAGCATCTTACGGATGGCATGACAGTAAGAGAATTATGCAGTGCTGCCAT
AACCATGAGTGATAACACTGCGGCCAACTTACTTCTGACAACGATCGGAGGACCGAAGGAGCTAACCGCT
TTTTTGCACAACATGGGGGATCATGTAACTCGCCTTGATCGTTGGGAACCGGAGCTGAATGAAGCCATAC
CAAACGACGAGCGTGACACCACGATGCCTGTAGCAATGGCAACAACGTTGCGCAAACTATTAACTGGCGA
ACTACTTACTCTAGCTTCCCGGCAACAATTAATAGACTGGATGGAGGCGGATAAAGTTGCAGGACCACTT
CTGCGCTCGGCCCTTCCGGCTGGCTGGTTTATTGCTGATAAATCTGGAGCCGGTGAGCGTGGGTCTCGCG
GTATCATTGCAGCACTGGGGCCAGATGGTAAGCCCTCCCGTATCGTAGTTATCTACACGACGGGGAGTCA
GGCAACTATGGATGAACGAAATAGACAGATCGCTGAGATAGGTGCCTCACTGATTAAGCATTGGTAACTG
TCAGACCAAGTTTACTCATATATACTTTAGATTGATTTAAAACTTCATTTTTAATTTAAAAGGATCTAGG
TGAAGATCCTTTTTGATAATCTCATGACCAAAATCCCTTAACGTGAGTTTTCGTTCCACTGAGCGTCAGA
CCCCGTAGAAAAGATCAAAGGATCTTCTTGAGATCCTTTTTTTCTGCGCGTAATCTGCTGCTTGCAAACA
AAAAAACCACCGCTACCAGCGGTGGTTTGTTTGCCGGATCAAGAGCTACCAACTCTTTTTCCGAAGGTAA
CTGGCTTCAGCAGAGCGCAGATACCAAATACTGTTCTTCTAGTGTAGCCGTAGTTAGGCCACCACTTCAA
GAACTCTGTAGCACCGCCTACATACCTCGCTCTGCTAATCCTGTTACCAGTGGCTGCTGCCAGTGGCGAT
AAGTCGTGTCTTACCGGGTTGGACTCAAGACGATAGTTACCGGATAAGGCGCAGCGGTCGGGCTGAACGG
GGGGTTCGTGCACACAGCCCAGCTTGGAGCGAACGACCTACACCGAACTGAGATACCTACAGCGTGAGCT
ATGAGAAAGCGCCACGCTTCCCGAAGGGAGAAAGGCGGACAGGTATCCGGTAAGCGGCAGGGTCGGAACA
GGAGAGCGCACGAGGGAGCTTCCAGGGGGAAACGCCTGGTATCTTTATAGTCCTGTCGGGTTTCGCCACC
TCTGACTTGAGCGTCGATTTTTGTGATGCTCGTCAGGGGGGCGGAGCCTATGGAAAAACGCCAGCAACGC
GGCCTTTTTACGGTTCCTGGCCTTTTGCTGGCCTTTTGCTCACATGTTCTTTCCTGCGTTATCCCCTGAT
TCTGTGGATAACCGTATTACCGCCTTTGAGTGAGCTGATACCGCTCGCCGCAGCCGAACGACCGAGCGCA
GCGAGTCAGTGAGCGAGGAAGCGGAAGAGCGCCCAATACGCAAACCGCCTCTCCCCGCGCGTTGGCCGAT
TCATTAATGCAGCTGGCACGACAGGTTTCCCGACTGGAAAGCGGGCAGTGAGCGCAACGCAATTAATGTG
AGTTAGCTCACTCATTAGGCACCCCAGGCTTTACACTTTATGCTTCCGGCTCGTATGTTGTGTGGAATTG
TGAGCGGATAACAATTTCACACAGGAAACAGCTATGACCATGATTACGCCAAGCGCGCAATTAACCCTCA
CTAAAGGGAACAAAAGCTGGAGCTGCAAGC
Features (pLannotate 1.2.2; 31 found; start..end, strand, type, name):
      5..231     +  promoter       RSV promoter: Rous sarcoma virus enhancer/promoter
    232..412     +  LTR            5' LTR (truncated): truncated 5' long terminal repeat (LTR) from HIV-1
    459..584     +  misc_feature   HIV-1 Ψ: packaging signal of human immunodeficiency virus type 1
    568..931     +  CDS            HIV-1 gag (fragment): gag protein from human immunodeficiency virus 1; gag
   1077..1310    +  misc_feature   RRE: The Rev response element (RRE) of HIV-1 allows for Rev-dependent mRNA export from the nucleus to the cytoplasm.
   1687..1713    +  CDS            Rev (fragment): human immunodeficiency virus 1 (HIV-1) Rev protein; rev; enhances nuclear export of unspliced and incompletely spliced viral mRNAs
   1720..1743    +  promoter       SV40 promoter (fragment): SV40 early promoter
   1744..1815    +  promoter       SV40 promoter (fragment): SV40 enhancer and early promoter
   1839..1974    +  rep_origin     SV40 ori: SV40 origin of replication
   2020..2616    +  CDS            PuroR (fragment): puromycin N-acetyltransferase; pac from Streptomyces; confers resistance to puromycin
   2665..2782    +  misc_feature   cPPT/CTS: central polypurine tract and central termination sequence of HIV-1
   2847..2913    +  CDS            small t antigen (fragment): SV40 (simian virus 40) small t antigen
   2920..4098    +  promoter       EF-1α promoter: strong constitutive promoter for human elongation factor EF-1α
   4115..6466    +  CDS            E4F1: E4F1_HUMAN - Also known as E4F. Experimental evidence at protein level: Swiss-Prot protein existence level 1. Identified as a cellular target of the adenoviral oncoprotein E1A, it is required for both transcriptional activation and repression of viral genes. From Homo sapiens (Human).
   6482..6535    +  promoter       U6 promoter (fragment): RNA polymerase III promoter for human U6 snRNA
   6577..7165    +  misc_feature   WPRE: woodchuck hepatitis virus posttranscriptional regulatory element
   7216..7235    +  misc_feature   cPPT/CTS (fragment): central polypurine tract and central termination sequence of HIV-1
   7237..7470    +  LTR            3' LTR (ΔU3): self-inactivating 3' long terminal repeat (LTR) from HIV-1
   7548..7669    +  polyA_signal   SV40 poly(A) signal: SV40 polyadenylation signal
   7709..7844    +  rep_origin     SV40 ori: SV40 origin of replication
   7865..7883    -  promoter       T7 promoter: promoter for bacteriophage T7 RNA polymerase
   7891..8046    +  CDS            lacZα (fragment): LacZα fragment of β-galactosidase; lacZ fragment
   8051..8479    +  rep_origin     f1 ori (sequence partly withheld): f1 bacteriophage origin of replication; arrow indicates direction of (+) strand synthesis
   8532..8636    +  promoter       AmpR promoter: bla
   8637..9497    +  CDS            AmpR: β-lactamase; bla; confers resistance to ampicillin, carbenicillin, and related antibiotics
   9668..10256   +  rep_origin     ori: high-copy-number ColE1/pMB1/pBR322/pUC origin of replication
  10439..10531   +  CDS            lacI (fragment): lac repressor; lacI; The lac repressor binds to the lac operator to inhibit transcription in E. coli. This inhibition can be relieved by adding lactose or isopropyl-β-D-thiogalactopyranoside (IPTG).
  10544..10565   +  protein_bind   CAP binding site: CAP binding activates transcription in the presence of cAMP. E. coli catabolite activator protein
  10580..10610   +  promoter       lac promoter: promoter for the E. coli lac operon
  10614..10636   +  protein_bind   lac operator (fragment): The lac repressor binds to the lac operator to inhibit transcription in E. coli. This inhibition can be relieved by adding lactose or isopropyl-β-D-thiogalactopyranoside (IPTG). lac repressor encoded by lacI
  10679..10697   +  promoter       T3 promoter: promoter for bacteriophage T3 RNA polymerase
