[The description below was written by a language model from this plasmid's Addgene catalogue record and pLannotate feature annotations shown in this document.]
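Description:
TFORF1693 is a lentiviral mammalian expression plasmid built on the pLX_TRC317 backbone, carrying the human transcription factor E4F1 as a synthesized open reading frame. It belongs to a collection of barcoded transcription factor ORF vectors in which each construct has a unique 24-bp barcode, so that the transcription factor delivered to a cell can be identified in pooled overexpression screens. The barcode is not annotated as its own feature; the table does not show where it sits. In bacteria the plasmid is maintained through a high-copy ColE1/pUC-type origin and selected with ampicillin via the β-lactamase gene. An f1 origin and remnants of a lac/T7/T3 cloning region are also present in the backbone. The depositor cautions that the plasmid may recombine, a common concern with repeated LTR sequences.

The viral portion follows a third-generation, self-inactivating design. An RSV promoter drives a truncated HIV-1 5' LTR, followed by the Ψ packaging signal with a gag fragment, the Rev response element for nuclear export of the genomic RNA, and a cPPT/CTS element that aids nuclear import. The cassette ends in a ΔU3 3' LTR that disables LTR promoter activity after integration. Within this transfer cassette, an SV40 early promoter drives puromycin N-acetyltransferase for selection of transduced cells, and a separate EF-1α promoter provides strong constitutive expression of the E4F1 coding sequence. A WPRE downstream of the ORF enhances transcript stability and expression. A short U6 promoter fragment lies between the ORF and the WPRE; it is too small to be a functional promoter. The construct is suited to stable overexpression of E4F1, individually or as part of pooled screens such as directed differentiation studies.
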