Addgene plasmid #143147: TFORF1693
Purpose: Lentiviral vector for overexpressing transcription factor ORFs with unique 24-bp barcodes. Barcodes facilitate identification of transcription factors in pooled screens.
Depositing lab: Feng Zhang. Depositing organization: Broad Institute. Publication: A transcription factor atlas of directed differentiation. Joung J, Ma S, Tay T, Geiger-Schuller KR, Kirchgatterer PC, Verdine VK, Guo B, Arias-Garcia MA, Allen WE, Singh A, Kuksenko O, Abudayyeh OO, Gootenberg JS, Fu Z, Macrae RK, Buenrostro JD, Regev A, Zhang F. Cell. 2023 Jan 5;186(1):209-229.e26. doi: 10.1016/j.cell.2022.11.026. PubMed 36608654.
Backbone
  Vector backbone: pLX_TRC317
  Backbone manufacturer: Broad Institute Genetic Perturbation Platform
  Backbone size w/o insert (bp): 8264
  Vector type: Mammalian Expression, Lentiviral
  Selectable markers: Puromycin
Growth in bacteria
  Bacterial resistance: Ampicillin, 100 μg/mL
  Growth temperature: 37°C
  Growth strain: NEB Stable
  Copy number: High Copy
Gene/Insert
  Gene/Insert name: E4F1
  Species: H. sapiens (human)
  Insert size (bp): 2456
  Entrez Gene: E4F1 (a.k.a. E4F)
  Promoter: EF1a
  Cloning method: Unknown
  Sequencing primers: 5′ GGGTGGAGACTGAAGTTAGGCCAG; 3′ CACATAGCGTAAAAGGAGCAACATAG
Terms and licenses: Academic/Nonprofit Terms; Industry Terms: Not Available to Industry
Depositor comments: NM_004424,ENST00000301727 . The transcription factor ORF portion of this plasmid was synthesized by Genewiz. Please test multiple small colonies in case of plasmid recombination. To make this collection available in a timely manner, a portion of this collection was not fully sequenced by Addgene. If an Addgene verified full plasmid sequence is not available, please contact us prior to placing an order to request the full sequence.
How to cite: TFORF1693 was a gift from Feng Zhang (Addgene plasmid # 143147 ; http://n2t.net/addgene:143147 ; RRID:Addgene_143147)
