>Addgene plasmid #143147 | TFORF1693 | depositor partial sequence | sequence record 281579 | Insert
ACCGCCACCATGGAGGGCGCGATGGCAGTGCGGGTGACGGCCGCTCATACGGCAGAAGCCCAGGCCGAAG
CCGGGCGGGAAGCGGGCGAGGGTGCAGTTGCGGCGGTGGCGGCGGCCTTGGCCCCCAGCGGCTTCCTCGG
CCTCCCGGCGCCCTTCAGCGAGGAAGATGAGGACGATGTGCACAGATGCGGCCGCTGCCAGGCAGAGTTC
ACCGCCTTGGAGGATTTTGTTCAGCACAAGATTCAGAAGGCCTGCCAGCGGGCCCCTCCGGAGGCCCTGC
CTGCCACCCCTGCCACCACAGCGTTGCTGGGCCAGGAGGTGGTGCCGGCAGCACCAGGCCCAGAGGAGCC
CATCACTGTGGCCCACATCGTGGTGGAGGCGGCCTCTCTGGCAGCAGACATCAGCCACGCATCTGACCTT
GTTGGTGGTGGGCACATCAAAGAGGTCATCGTGGCTGCTGAGGCGGAGCTGGGAGACGGTGAGATGGCCG
AGGCCCCGGGCAGCCCCCGCCAGCAGGGGCTGGGGCTCGCAGGGGAGGGTGAGCAGGCCCAGGTGAAGCT
ACTGGTGAACAAGGATGGCCGCTATGTGTGTGCGCTGTGCCACAAGACCTTCAAGACGGGCAGCATCCTC
AAGGCCCACATGGTCACTCACAGCAGCCGCAAGGACCACGAGTGCAAGCTCTGTGGGGCCTCCTTCCGCA
CCAAGGGCTCACTCATCCGGCACCACCGGCGGCACACGGATGAGCGCCCCTACAAGTGCTCCAAGTGTGG
AAAGAGCTTCCGGGAGTCGGGTGCACTGACCCGGCACCTCAAGTCTCTCACCCCCTGCACAGAGAAAATC
CGCTTCAGTGTGAGCAAGGACGTGGTTGTCAGCAAAGAGGACGCACGTGCAGGTTCTGGAGCTGGAGCTG
CCGGCTTGGGGACAGCCACATCATCGGTGACAGGCGAGCCTATAGAGACTTCACCCGTGATTCACCTGGT
GACAGATGCCAAGGGCACCGTCATCCACGAAGTCCACGTCCAGATGCAGGAGCTGTCCCTGGGCATGAAA
GCCCTGGCCCCAGAGCCCCCCGTCTCCCAGGAGCTCCCCTGCTCCAGCGAGGGCAGCCGTGAGAACCTGC
TGCACCAGGCCATGCAGAACTCCGGCATCGTCCTTGAGCGCGCTGCTGGGGAGGAGGGTGCCCTGGAGCC
AGCTCCTGCTGCCGGGTCCAGTCCCCAGCCCCTGGCAGTGGCAGCCCCGCAGCTGCCGGTACTGGAAGTG
CAGCCGCTGGAGACACAGGTGGCCAGCGAGGCCTCAGCGGTGCCCAGGACCCACCCATGTCCTCAGTGCA
GTGAGACCTTCCCGACAGCAGCCACCCTGGAGGCCCACAAGAGGGGCCACACCGGGCCGAGGCCGTTCGC
CTGCGCGCAGTGTGGCAAGGCCTTCCCCAAGGCCTACCTGCTCAAGAAGCACCAGGAGGTGCACGTGCGT
GAGCGCCGCTTCCGCTGTGGCGACTGCGGGAAGCTCTACAAGACCATTGCCCATGTGCGTGGCCACCGGC
GCGTCCACTCAGACGAGCGGCCCTACCCTTGTCCCAAGTGTGGCAAGCGCTACAAGACTAAGAACGCACA
GCAGGTGCACTTCAGGACACACCTGGAGGAGAAGCCGCACGTGTGCCAGTTCTGCAGCCGTGGCTTCCGA
GAGAAGGGCTCACTGGTGCGGCACGTGCGACACCACACAGGCGAGAAGCCGTTCAAGTGCTACAAGTGCG
GCCGTGGCTTCGCCGAGCACGGCACGCTGAACCGGCACCTGCGCACCAAAGGGGGCTGCCTGCTGGAGGT
GGAGGAGTTGCTGGTGTCTGAGGACAGCCCCGCGGCAGCCACCACCGTCCTCACGGAAGACCCGCACACA
GTGTTGGTGGAGTTCTCGTCCGTGGTAGCTGACACCCAGGAGTATATCATCGAGGCCACTGCGGACGATG
CGGAGACCAGTGAGGCCACGGAGATCATCGAGGGCACCCAGACAGAGGTGGACAGCCACATCATGAAGGT
GGTGCAGCAGATCGTGCACCAGGCTAGCGCCGGCCACCAGATCATCGTGCAGAACGTCACCATGGACGAG
GAGACGGCGCTGGGCCCAGAGGCGGCTGCCGCCGACACCATCACCATCGCCACCCCCGAGAGCCTGACAG
AGCAGGTGGCCATGACGCTGGCCTCGGCCATCAGCGAGGGCACTGTGCTTGCCGCCCGGGCAGGGACAAG
TGGCACTGAACAGGCCACTGTGACCATGGTGTCATCAGAGGACATCGAGATCCTGGAGCATGCAGGCGAG
CTGGTCATCGCCTCGCCGGAGGGCCAGCTGGAGGTGCAGACGGTCATCGTCTAGTAATGAACTAGTCCGT
AACTTGAAAGTATTTCGATTTCTTGGCTTTATATATCTTGTGGAAAGGACGAGTGAGTGGTGGAAGATAT
GGCTCA
