>Addgene plasmid #143147 | TFORF1693 | depositor partial sequence | sequence record 281580 | Barcode
GTGAGTGGTGGAAGATATGGCTCA
